Addgene plasmid #185446: pBig1a zz TEV YBBR TPP1 MBP TEV TIN2
Purpose: Coexpresses human TPP1 with a zz affinity tag, YBBR labeling site, and TEV cleavage site and human TIN2 with an MBP affinity tag and TEV cleavage site in insect cells
Depositing lab: Ahmet Yildiz. Depositing organization: University of California, Berkeley. Publication: Compartmentalization of telomeres through DNA-scaffolded phase separation. Jack A, Kim Y, Strom AR, Lee DSW, Williams B, Schaub JM, Kellogg EH, Finkelstein IJ, Ferro LS, Yildiz A, Brangwynne CP. Dev Cell. 2022 Jan 24;57(2):277-290.e9. doi: 10.1016/j.devcel.2021.12.017. PubMed 35077681.
Backbone
  Vector backbone: pBig1a
  Backbone size w/o insert (bp): 6500
  Total vector size (bp): 11194
  Vector type: Insect Expression
Growth in bacteria
  Bacterial resistance: Ampicillin and Streptomycin, 100 & 50 μg/mL
  Growth temperature: 37°C
  Growth strain: DH5alpha
  Copy number: Unknown
Gene/Insert 1
  Gene/Insert name: TPP1
  Species: H. sapiens (human)
  Insert size (bp): 1370
  GenBank ID: AAX82621.1
  Entrez Gene: TPP1 (a.k.a. CLN2, GIG1, LPIC, SCAR7, TPP-1)
  Tag / fusion protein: ZZ (N terminal on insert); YBBR (N terminal on insert)
  Cloning method: Gibson Cloning
  Sequencing primers: 5′ CTGGTCATTCTCAGAGATGC; 3′ GAAATGCGGGAGGACCAGGA
Gene/Insert 2
  Gene/Insert name: TIN2
  Species: H. sapiens (human)
  Insert size (bp): 1059
  GenBank ID: NM_012461.3
  Entrez Gene: TINF2 (a.k.a. DKCA3, TIN2)
  Tag / fusion protein: MBP (N terminal on insert)
  Cloning method: Gibson Cloning
  Sequencing primers: 5′ GCT ACG CCC CTG GTG GCG GG; 3′ CTA AAG GGA AAC AGC ATG AC
Terms and licenses: Academic/Nonprofit Terms; Industry Terms: Not Available to Industry
How to cite: pBig1a zz TEV YBBR TPP1 MBP TEV TIN2 was a gift from Ahmet Yildiz (Addgene plasmid # 185446 ; http://n2t.net/addgene:185446 ; RRID:Addgene_185446)
