[The description below was written by a language model from this plasmid's Addgene catalogue record and pLannotate feature annotations shown in this document.]
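Description:
pBig1a zz TEV YBBR TPP1 MBP TEV TIN2 is an 11.2 kb insect-cell expression plasmid built on the pBig1a backbone, a multigene assembly vector of the baculovirus type. It is propagated in E. coli through a high-copy ColE1/pUC origin, also carries an f1 origin, and is selected with ampicillin (bla) and streptomycin (aadA). The expression region lies between the Tn7R and Tn7L ends of a mini-Tn7 element, together with a gentamicin resistance gene driven by the integron Pc promoter. This arrangement allows Tn7 transposition of the whole cassette into a baculoviral bacmid. A loxP site and a fragment of the R6K γ origin are also annotated inside the transposon, presumably carried over from the assembly system.

The payload consists of two tandem cassettes in the same orientation, each driven by its own polyhedrin promoter and terminated by an SV40 polyadenylation signal. The first encodes human TPP1 behind two IgG-binding protein A units (the ZZ affinity tag), a TEV protease site and, according to the catalogue, a YBBR peptide for site-specific enzymatic labelling, which the feature table does not annotate separately. The table identifies this coding sequence as ACD, the shelterin protein, whereas the catalogue's Entrez link points to the unrelated gene that shares the TPP1 symbol. The second cassette encodes human TIN2 (TINF2) fused at its N terminus to cytosolic MBP, with a TEV site listed in the catalogue. A 6xHis tag annotated upstream of MBP is not mentioned there. The short large T antigen and SET1 fragments are most likely incidental matches in the terminator and linker regions.

The plasmid is intended for coexpressing these two shelterin subunits in insect cells, with affinity purification, tag removal by TEV and labelling of TPP1. The associated work concerns telomere compartmentalisation by phase separation.
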