Features (pLannotate 1.2.2; 31 found; start..end, strand, type, name):
    213..293     -  CDS            int (fragment): INT2_ECOLX - Protein inferred from homology: Swiss-Prot protein existence level 3. Putative integrase believed to be involved in the insertion of antibiotic resistance genes into plasmids and transposons. From Escherichia coli.
    379..435     +  CDS            GmR (fragment): gentamycin acetyltransferase; aacC1; confers resistance to gentamycin
    442..1233    +  CDS            SmR: aminoglycoside adenylyltransferase (Murphy, 1985); aadA; confers resistance to spectinomycin and streptomycin
   1274..1728    +  rep_origin     f1 ori (sequence partly withheld): f1 bacteriophage origin of replication; arrow indicates direction of (+) strand synthesis
   1754..1858    +  promoter       AmpR promoter: bla
   1859..2719    +  CDS            AmpR: β-lactamase; bla; confers resistance to ampicillin, carbenicillin, and related antibiotics
   2890..3478    +  rep_origin     ori: high-copy-number ColE1/pMB1/pBR322/pUC origin of replication
   3664..3715    -  misc_feature   bom (fragment): basis of mobility region from pBR322
   3783..4007    -  mobile_element Tn7R: mini-Tn7 element (right end of the Tn7 transposon) Tn7
   4074..4607    -  CDS            GmR: gentamycin acetyltransferase; aacC1; confers resistance to gentamycin
   4796..4824    -  promoter       Pc promoter: intI1 (promoter lies within the coding sequence); class 1 integron promoter
   4802..5164    -  CDS            YPR2_ECOLX (fragment): Protein predicted: Swiss-Prot protein existence level 4. From Escherichia coli.
   5164..5191    -  rep_origin     R6K γ ori (fragment): γ replication origin from E. coli plasmid R6K; requires the R6K initiator protein pi for replication
   5220..5253    +  protein_bind   loxP: Cre-mediated recombination occurs in the 8-bp core sequence (GCATACAT). Cre recombinase
   5343..5391    +  polyA_signal   HSV TK poly(A) signal: herpes simplex virus thymidine kinase polyadenylation signal (Cole and Stacy, 1985)
   5486..5577    +  promoter       polyhedrin promoter: polh from Autographa californica; promoter for the baculovirus polyhedrin gene
   5657..5830    +  CDS            ProtA: IgG-binding unit of Staphylococcus aureus protein A
   5834..6004    +  CDS            ProtA: IgG-binding unit of Staphylococcus aureus protein A
   6103..6123    +  CDS            capTEV™ (fragment): composite tag for in vivo biotinylation, TEV protease cleavage, and 6xHis tagging
   6158..7531    +  CDS            ACD (sequence withheld): ACD_HUMAN - Also known as PIP1 From Homo sapiens (Human).
   7558..7641    +  CDS            large T antigen (fragment): large T antigen from SV40 (simian virus 40)
   7664..7798    +  polyA_signal   SV40 poly(A) signal: SV40 polyadenylation signal
   7827..7876    +  CDS            SET1 (fragment): solubility-enhancement tag derived from T7 phage gene 10B
   7954..8045    +  promoter       polyhedrin promoter: polh from Autographa californica; promoter for the baculovirus polyhedrin gene
   8101..8118    +  CDS            6xHis: 6xHis affinity tag
   8128..9228    +  CDS            MBP: maltose binding protein from E. coli; malE (mutated); This version of the gene does not encode a signal sequence, so MBP will remain in the cytosol.
   9304..10362   +  CDS            TINF2 (fragment): TINF2_HUMAN - Also known as TIN2. Experimental evidence at protein level: Swiss-Prot protein existence level 1. Component of the shelterin complex (telosome) that is involved in the regulation of telomere length and protection. Shelterin associates with arrays of double-stranded TTAGGG repeats added by telomerase and protects chromosome ends; without its protective activity, telomeres are no longer hidden from the DNA damage surveillance and chromosome ends are inappropriately processed by DNA repair pathways. Plays a role in shelterin complex assembly. Isoform 1 may have additional role in te
  10392..10475   +  CDS            large T antigen (fragment): large T antigen from SV40 (simian virus 40)
  10498..10632   +  polyA_signal   SV40 poly(A) signal: SV40 polyadenylation signal
  10661..10710   +  CDS            SET1 (fragment): solubility-enhancement tag derived from T7 phage gene 10B
  10947..11112   -  mobile_element Tn7L: mini-Tn7 element (left end of the Tn7 transposon) Tn7
>Addgene plasmid #185446 | pBig1a zz TEV YBBR TPP1 MBP TEV TIN2 | addgene full sequence | sequence record 364972 | Addgene NGS Result
TTCTCTGTCACAGAATGAAAATTTTTCTGTCATCTCTTCGTTATTAATGTTTGTAATTGACTGAATATCA
ACGCTTATTTGCAGCCTGAACTGGGAGGCAGAATAAATGATCATATCGTCAATTATTACCTCCACGGGGA
GAGCCTGAGCAAACTGGCCTCAGGCATTTGAGAAGCACACGGTCACACTGCTTCCGGTAGTCAATAAACC
GGTAAGTAGCGTATGCGCTCACGCAACTGGTCCAGAACCTTGACCGAACGCAGCGGTGGTAACGGCGCAG
TGGCGGTTTTCATGGCTTGTTATGACTGTTTTTTTGGGGTACAGTCTATGCCTCGGGCATCCAAGCAGCA
AGCGCGTTACGCCGTGGGTCGATGTTTGATGTTATGGAGCAGCAACGATGTTACGCAGCAGGGCAGTCGC
CCTAAAACAAAGTTAAACATCATGAGGGAAGCGGTGATCGCCGAAGTATCGACTCAACTATCAGAGGTAG
TTGGCGTCATCGAGCGCCATCTCGAACCGACGTTGCTGGCCGTACATTTGTACGGCTCCGCAGTGGATGG
CGGCCTGAAGCCACACAGTGATATTGATTTGCTGGTTACGGTGACCGTAAGGCTTGATGAAACAACGCGG
CGAGCTTTGATCAACGACCTTTTGGAAACTTCGGCTTCCCCTGGAGAGAGCGAGATTCTCCGCGCTGTAG
AAGTCACCATTGTTGTGCACGACGACATCATTCCGTGGCGTTATCCAGCTAAGCGCGAACTGCAATTTGG
AGAATGGCAGCGCAATGACATTCTTGCAGGTATCTTCGAGCCAGCCACGATCGACATTGATCTGGCTATC
TTGCTGACAAAAGCAAGAGAACATAGCGTTGCCTTGGTAGGTCCAGCGGCGGAGGAACTCTTTGATCCGG
TTCCTGAACAGGATCTATTTGAGGCGCTAAATGAAACCTTAACGCTATGGAACTCGCCGCCCGACTGGGC
TGGCGATGAGCGAAATGTAGTGCTTACGTTGTCCCGCATTTGGTACAGCGCAGTAACCGGCAAAATCGCG
CCGAAGGATGTCGCTGCCGACTGGGCAATGGAGCGCCTGCCGGCCCAGTATCAGCCCGTCATACTTGAAG
CTAGACAGGCTTATCTTGGACAAGAAGAAGATCGCTTGGCCTCGCGCGCAGATCAGTTGGAAGAATTTGT
CCACTACGTGAAAGGCGAGATCACCAAGGTAGTCGGCAAATAATGTCTAACAATTCGTTCAAGCCGACGG
ATTGGCGAATGGG
[124 nt withheld, positions 1274-1397]
C
[91 nt withheld, positions 1399-1489]
A
[49 nt withheld, positions 1491-1539]
CCTTTGACGTTGGAGTCCACGTTCTT
[37 nt withheld, positions 1566-1602]
ACCCTATCTCGGTCTATTCTTTTGATTTATAAGGGATTTTGCCGATTTCGGCCTATTGGTTAAAAAATGA
GCTGATTTAACAAAAATTTAACGCGAATTTTAACAAAATATTAACGCTTACAATTTAGGTGGCACTTTTC
GGGGAAATGTGCGCGGAACCCCTATTTGTTTATTTTTCTAAATACATTCAAATATGTATCCGCTCATGAG
ACAATAACCCTGATAAATGCTTCAATAATATTGAAAAAGGAAGAGTATGAGTATTCAACATTTCCGTGTC
GCCCTTATTCCCTTTTTTGCGGCATTTTGCCTTCCTGTTTTTGCTCACCCAGAAACGCTGGTGAAAGTAA
AAGATGCTGAAGATCAGTTGGGTGCACGAGTGGGTTACATCGAACTGGATCTCAACAGCGGTAAGATCCT
TGAGAGTTTTCGCCCCGAAGAACGTTTTCCAATGATGAGCACTTTTAAAGTTCTGCTATGTGGCGCGGTA
TTATCCCGTATTGACGCCGGGCAAGAGCAACTCGGTCGCCGCATACACTATTCTCAGAATGACTTGGTTG
AGTACTCACCAGTCACAGAAAAGCATCTTACGGATGGCATGACAGTAAGAGAATTATGCAGTGCTGCCAT
AACCATGAGTGATAACACTGCGGCCAACTTACTTCTGACAACGATCGGAGGACCGAAGGAGCTAACCGCT
TTTTTGCACAACATGGGGGATCATGTAACTCGCCTTGATCGTTGGGAACCGGAGCTGAATGAAGCCATAC
CAAACGACGAGCGTGACACCACGATGCCTGTAGCAATGGCAACAACGTTGCGCAAACTATTAACTGGCGA
ACTACTTACTCTAGCTTCCCGGCAACAATTAATAGACTGGATGGAGGCGGATAAAGTTGCAGGACCACTT
CTGCGCTCGGCCCTTCCGGCTGGCTGGTTTATTGCTGATAAATCTGGAGCCGGTGAGCGTGGGTCTCGCG
GTATCATTGCAGCACTGGGGCCAGATGGTAAGCCCTCCCGTATCGTAGTTATCTACACGACGGGGAGTCA
GGCAACTATGGATGAACGAAATAGACAGATCGCTGAGATAGGTGCCTCACTGATTAAGCATTGGTAACTG
TCAGACCAAGTTTACTCATATATACTTTAGATTGATTTAAAACTTCATTTTTAATTTAAAAGGATCTAGG
TGAAGATCCTTTTTGATAATCTCATGACCAAAATCCCTTAACGTGAGTTTTCGTTCCACTGAGCGTCAGA
CCCCGTAGAAAAGATCAAAGGATCTTCTTGAGATCCTTTTTTTCTGCGCGTAATCTGCTGCTTGCAAACA
AAAAAACCACCGCTACCAGCGGTGGTTTGTTTGCCGGATCAAGAGCTACCAACTCTTTTTCCGAAGGTAA
CTGGCTTCAGCAGAGCGCAGATACCAAATACTATTCTTCTAGTGTAGCCGTAGTTAGGCCACCACTTCAA
GAACTCTGTAGCACCGCCTACATACCTCGCTCTGCTAATCCTGTTACCAGTGGCTGCTGCCAGTGGCGAT
AAGTCGTGTCTTACCGGGTTGGACTCAAGACGATAGTTACCGGATAAGGCGCAGCGGTCGGGCTGAACGG
GGGGTTCGTGCACACAGCCCAGCTTGGAGCGAACGACCTACACCGAACTGAGATACCTACAGCGTGAGCT
ATGAGAAAGCGCCACGCTTCCCGAAGGGAGAAAGGCGGACAGGTATCCGGTAAGCGGCAGGGTCGGAACA
GGAGAGCGCACGAGGGAGCTTCCAGGGGGAAACGCCTGGTATCTTTATAGTCCTGTCGGGTTTCGCCACC
TCTGACTTGAGCGTCGATTTTTGTGATGCTCGTCAGGGGGGCGGAGCCTATGGAAAAACGCCAGCAACGC
GGCCTTTTTACGGTTCCTGGCCTTTTGCTGGCCTTTTGCTCACATGTTCTTTCCTGCGTTATCCCCTGAT
TCTGTGGATAACCGTATTACCGCCTTTGAGTGAGCTGATACCGCTCGCCGCAGCCGAACGACCGAGCGCA
GCGAGTCAGTGAGCGAGGAAGCGGAAGAGCGCCTGATGCGGTATTTTCTCCTTACGCATCTGTGCGGTAT
TTCACACCGCATAGACCAGCCGCGTAACCTGGCAAAATCGGTTACGGTTGAGTAATAAATGGATGCCCTG
CGTAAGCGGGTGTGGGCGGACAATAAAGTCTTAAACTGAACAAAATAGATCTAAACTATGACAATAAAGT
CTTAAACTAGACAGAATAGTTGTAAACTGAAATCAGTCCAGTTATGCTGTGAAAAAGCATACTGGACTTT
TGTTATGGCTAAAGCAAACTCTTCATTTTCTGAAGTGCAAATTGCCCGTCGTATTAAAGAGGGGCGTGGC
CAAGGGCATGGTAAAGACTATATTCGCGGCGTTGTGACAATTTACCGAACAACTCCGCGGCCGGGAAGCC
GATCTCGGCTTGAACGAATTGTTAGGTGGCGGTACTTGGGTCGATATCAAAGTGCATCACTTCTTCCCGT
ATGCCCAACTTTGTATAGAGAGCCACTGCGGGATCGTCACCGTAATCTGCTTGCACGTAGATCACATAAG
CACCAAGCGCGTTGGCCTCATGCTTGAGGAGATTGATGAGCGCGGTGGCAATGCCCTGCCTCCGGTGCTC
GCCGGAGACTGCGAGATCATAGATATAGATCTCACTACGCGGCTGCTCAAACTTGGGCAGAACGTAAGCC
GCGAGAGCGCCAACAACCGCTTCTTGGTCGAAGGCAGCAAGCGCGATGAATGTCTTACTACGGAGCAAGT
TCCCGAGGTAATCGGAGTCCGGCTGATGTTGGGAGTAGGTGGCTACGTCTCCGAACTCACGACCGAAAAG
ATCAAGAGCAGCCCGCATGGATTTGACTTGGTCAGGGCCGAGCCTACATGTGCGAATGATGCCCATACTT
GAGCCACCTAACTTTGTTTTAGGGCGACTGCCCTGCTGCGTAACATCGTTGCTGCTGCGTAACATCGTTG
CTGCTCCATAACATCAAACATCGACCCACGGCGTAACGCGCTTGCTGCTTGGATGCCCGAGGCATAGACT
GTACAAAAAAACAGTCATAACAAGCCATGAAAACCGCCACTGCGCCGTTACCACCGCTGCGTTCGGTCAA
GGTTCTGGACCAGTTGCGTGAGCGCATACGCTACTTGCATTACAGTTTACGAACCGAACAGGCTTATGTC
AACTGGGTTTGTGCCTTCATCCGTTTCCACGGTGTGCGTCACCCGGCAACCTTGGGCAGCAGCGAAGTCG
AGGCATTTCTGTCCTGGCTGGCGAACGAGCGCAAGGTTTCGGTCTCCACGCATCGTCAGGCATTGGCGGC
CTTGCTGTTCTTCTACGGCAAGGTGCTGTGCACGGATCTGCCCTTGCTTCAGGAGATCGGTAGACCTCGG
CCGTCGCGGCGCTTGCCGGTGGTGCTGACCCCGGATGAAGTGGTTCGCATCCTCGGTTTTCTGGAAGGCG
AGCATCGTTTGTTCGCCCAGGACTCTAGCTATAGTTCTAGTGGTTGGCTACAGCTTTGTTTGTACTATCA
ACAGGTTGAACTGCTGATCAACAGATCCTCTACGCGGCCGCGGTACCATAACTTCGTATAGCATACATTA
TACGAAGTTATCTGGGTTTAAACGCTCTATGGTCTAAAGTTTTTATCGAGGCTAACTGAAACACGGAAGG
AGACAATACCGGAAGGAACCCGCGCTATGACGGCAATAAAAAGACAGAATAAAACGCACGGGTGTTGGGT
CGTTTGTTCATAAACGCGGGGTTCGGTCCCAGGGCTGGCACTCTGTCAAGTGAACGCTCTATGGTCTAAA
GATTTAAATCGACCTACTCCGGAATATTAATAGATCATGGAGATAATTAAAATGATAACCATCTCGCAAA
TAAATAAGTATTTTACTGTTTTCGTAACAGTTTTGTAATAAAAAAACCTATAAATATTCCGGATTATTCA
TACCGTCCCACCATCGGGCGCGGATCCAATGTGCATGGCAGGCCTTGCGCAACACGATGAAGCCGTGGAC
AACAAATTCAACAAAGAACAACAAAACGCGTACTATGAGATCTTACATTTACCTAACTTAAACGAAGGAC
AACGAAACGCCTTCATCCAAAGTTTAAAAGATGACCCAAGCCAAAGCGCTAACCTTTTAGCAGAAGCTAA
AAAGCTAAATGATGCTCAGGCGCCGAAAGTAGACAACAAATTCAACAAAGAACAACAAAACGCGTTCTAT
GAGATCTTACATTTACCTAACTTAAACGAAGAACAACGAAACGCCTTCATCCAAAGTTTAAAAGATGACC
CAAGCCAAAGCGCTAACCTTTTAGCAGAAGCTGAAAAGCTAAATGATGCTCAGGCGCCGAAAGTAGACGC
AAATTCCGCGGGGAAGTCAACCGATTATGATATTCCAACTACTGCTAGCGAGAACCTATATTTCCAGGGA
GATTATGATATCCCTACGACTGAGAATCTTTATTTTCAGGGCGACTCATTGGAGTTTATCGCATCAAAGC
TCGCA
[1374 nt withheld, positions 6158-7531]
TGAAAGCTTGTCGAGAAGTACTAGAGGATCATAATCAGCCATACCACATTTGTAGAGGTTTTACTTGCTT
TAAAAAACCTCCCACACCTCCCCCTGAACCTGAAACATAAAATGAATGCAATTGTTGTTGTTAACTTGTT
TATTGCAGCTTATAATGGTTACAAATAAAGCAATAGCATCACAAATTTCACAAATAAAGCATTTTTTTCA
CTGCATTCTAGTTGTGGTTTGTCCAAACTCATCAATGTATCTTATCATGTCTGGATCTGATCACTGCTTG
AGCCTAGAAGATCCGGCTGCTAACAAAGCCCGAAAGGAAGCTGAGTTGGCTGCTGCCACCGCTGAGCAAT
AACTATCATAACCATTTAAATAAACACTGACATTGACTTGGTTTAAATCGACCTACTCCGGAATATTAAT
AGATCATGGAGATAATTAAAATGATAACCATCTCGCAAATAAATAAGTATTTTACTGTTTTCGTAACAGT
TTTGTAATAAAAAAACCTATAAATATTCCGGATTATTCATACCGTCCCACCATCGGGCGCGGATCCAATG
GGTTCTTCTCACCATCACCATCACCATGGTTCTTCTATGAAAATCGAAGAAGGTAAACTGGTAATCTGGA
TTAACGGCGATAAAGGCTATAACGGTCTCGCTGAAGTCGGTAAGAAATTCGAGAAAGATACCGGAATTAA
AGTCACCGTTGAGCATCCGGATAAACTGGAAGAGAAATTCCCACAGGTTGCGGCAACTGGCGATGGCCCT
GACATTATCTTCTGGGCACACGACCGCTTTGGTGGCTACGCTCAATCTGGCCTGTTGGCTGAAATCACCC
CGGACAAAGCGTTCCAGGACAAGCTGTATCCGTTTACCTGGGATGCCGTACGTTACAACGGCAAGCTGAT
TGCTTACCCGATCGCTGTTGAAGCGTTATCGCTGATTTATAACAAAGATCTGCTGCCGAACCCGCCAAAA
ACCTGGGAAGAGATCCCGGCGCTGGATAAAGAACTGAAAGCGAAAGGTAAGAGCGCGCTGATGTTCAACC
TGCAAGAACCGTACTTCACCTGGCCGCTGATTGCTGCTGACGGGGGTTATGCGTTCAAGTATGAAAACGG
CAAGTACGACATTAAAGACGTGGGCGTGGATAACGCTGGCGCGAAAGCGGGTCTGACCTTCCTGGTTGAC
CTGATTAAAAACAAACACATGAATGCAGACACCGATTACTCCATCGCAGAAGCTGCCTTTAATAAAGGCG
AAACAGCGATGACCATCAACGGCCCGTGGGCATGGTCCAACATCGACACCAGCAAAGTGAATTATGGTGT
AACGGTACTGCCGACCTTCAAGGGTCAACCATCCAAACCGTTCGTTGGCGTGCTGAGCGCAGGTATTAAC
GCCGCCAGTCCGAACAAAGAGCTGGCAAAAGAGTTCCTCGAAAACTATCTGCTGACTGATGAAGGTCTGG
AAGCGGTTAATAAAGACAAACCGCTGGGTGCCGTAGCGCTGAAGTCTTACGAGGAAGAGTTGGCGAAAGA
TCCACGTATTGCCGCCACTATGGAAAACGCCCAGAAAGGTGAAATCATGCCGAACATCCCGCAGATGTCC
GCTTTCTGGTATGCCGTGCGTACTGCGGTGATCAACGCCGCCAGCGGTCGTCAGACTGTCGATGAAGCCC
TGAAAGACGCGCAGACTAATTCGAGCTCGAACAACAACAACAATAACAATAACAACAACCTCGGGATCGA
GGAAAACCTGTACTTCCAATCCGCTACGCCCCTGGTGGCGGGTCCCGCAGCTCTACGCTTCGCCGCCGCG
GCTAGCTGGCAGGTTGTGCGCGGACGCTGCGTGGAACATTTTCCGCGAGTACTGGAGTTTCTGCGATCTC
TGCGCGCTGTTGCCCCTGGCTTGGTTCGCTACCGGCACCACGAACGCCTTTGTATGGGCCTAAAGGCCAA
GGTGGTGGTGGAGCTGATCCTGCAGGGCCGGCCTTGGGCCCAAGTCCTGAAAGCCCTGAATCACCACTTT
CCAGAATCTGGACCTATAGTGCGGGATCCCAAGGCTACAAAGCAGGATCTGAGGAAGATTTTGGAGGCAC
AGGAAACTTTTTACCAGCAGGTGAAGCAGCTGTCAGAGGCTCCTGTGGATTTGGCCTCGAAGCTGCAGGA
ACTTGAACAAGAGTATGGGGAACCCTTTCTGGCTGCCATGGAAAAGCTGCTTTTTGAGTACTTGTGTCAG
CTGGAGAAAGCACTGCCTACACCGCAGGCACAGCAGCTTCAGGATGTGCTGAGTTGGATGCAGCCTGGAG
TCTCTATCACCTCTTCTCTTGCCTGGAGACAATATGGTGTGGACATGGGGTGGCTGCTTCCAGAGTGCTC
TGTTACTGACTCAGTGAACCTGGCTGAGCCCATGGAACAGAATCCTCCTCAGCAACAAAGACTAGCACTC
CACAATCCCCTGCCAAAAGCCAAGCCTGGCACACATCTTCCTCAGGGACCATCTTCAAGGACGCACCCAG
AACCTCTAGCTGGCCGACACTTCAATCTGGCCCCTCTAGGCCGACGAAGAGTTCAGTCCCAATGGGCCTC
CACTAGGGGAGGCCATAAGGAGCGCCCCACAGTCATGCTGTTTCCCTTTAGGAATCTCGGCTCACCAACC
CAGGTCATATCTAAGCCTGAGAGCAAGGAAGAACATGCGATATACACAGCAGACCTAGCCATGGGCACAA
GAGCAGCCTCCACTGGGAAGTCTAAGAGTCCATGCCAGACCCTGGGGGGAAGGGCTCTGAAGGAGAACCC
AGTTGACTTGCCTGCCACAGAGCAAAAGGAGTAATGAAAGCTTGTCGAGAAGTACTAGAGGATCATAATC
AGCCATACCACATTTGTAGAGGTTTTACTTGCTTTAAAAAACCTCCCACACCTCCCCCTGAACCTGAAAC
ATAAAATGAATGCAATTGTTGTTGTTAACTTGTTTATTGCAGCTTATAATGGTTACAAATAAAGCAATAG
CATCACAAATTTCACAAATAAAGCATTTTTTTCACTGCATTCTAGTTGTGGTTTGTCCAAACTCATCAAT
GTATCTTATCATGTCTGGATCTGATCACTGCTTGAGCCTAGAAGATCCGGCTGCTAACAAAGCCCGAAAG
GAAGCTGAGTTGGCTGCTGCCACCGCTGAGCAATAACTATCATAACCATTTAAATAAATCTATATCTCAA
TCGGGGTTACGTCGATACCCCACCGAGACCCCATTGGGACCAATACGCCCGCGTTTCTTCCTTTTCCCCA
CCCCAACCCCCAAGTTCGGGTGAAGGCCCAGGGCTCGCAGCCAACGTCGGGGCGGCAAGCCCTGCCATAG
CCACTACGGGTTAATTAAAAACTATATCTCAATCGGGGTTTAAACAGGAGATCCGAACCAGATAAGTGAA
ATCTAGTTCCAAACTATTTTGTCATTTTTAATTTTCGTATTAGCTTACGACGCTACACCCAGTTCCCATC
TATTTTGTCACTCTTCCCTAAATAATCCTTAAAAACTCCATTTCCACCCCTCCCAGTTCCCAACTATTTT
GTCCGCCCACAGCGGGGCATTTTTCTTCCTGTTATGTTTTTAATCAAACATCCTGCCAACTCCATGTGAC
AAACCGTCATCTTCGGCTACTTT
